Addgene plasmid #168639: pDONR223 MERS-CoV NSP14_stop
Purpose: Gateway-compatible Entry vector
Depositing lab: Fritz Roth. Depositing organization: Sinai Health System. Publication: A resource of human coronavirus protein-coding sequences in a flexible, multipurpose Gateway Entry clone collection. Weller B, Lin CW, Pogoutse O, Sauer M, Marin-de la Rosa N, Strobel A, Young V, Knapp JJ, Rayhan A, Falter C, Kim DK, Roth FP, Falter-Braun P. G3 (Bethesda). 2023 Jul 5;13(7):jkad105. doi: 10.1093/g3journal/jkad105. PubMed 37267226.
Backbone
  Vector backbone: pDONR223
  Backbone manufacturer: Rual et al, Genome Res. 14:2128-2135, 2004.
  Backbone size w/o insert (bp): 5005
  Vector type: Other
Growth in bacteria
  Bacterial resistance: Spectinomycin, 50 μg/mL
  Growth temperature: 37°C
  Growth strain: DH5alpha
  Copy number: Unknown
Gene/Insert
  Gene/Insert name: NSP14
  Species: Other
  Insert size (bp): 1572
  Entrez Gene: orf1ab (a.k.a. G128_gp01)
  Cloning method: Gateway Cloning
  Sequencing primers: 5′ m13-For; 3′ m13-Rev
Resource information
  A portion of this plasmid was derived from a plasmid made by: Falter-Braun Lab
Terms and licenses: Academic/Nonprofit Terms; Industry Terms
How to cite: pDONR223 MERS-CoV NSP14_stop was a gift from Fritz Roth (Addgene plasmid # 168639 ; http://n2t.net/addgene:168639 ; RRID:Addgene_168639)
