[The description below was written by a language model from this plasmid's Addgene catalogue record.]
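Description:
pDONR223 MERS-CoV NSP14_stop is a Gateway-compatible Entry clone built on the pDONR223 donor backbone (recorded as about 5 kb without insert) and carrying the coding sequence for nonstructural protein 14 (NSP14) of Middle East respiratory syndrome coronavirus. The insert is listed at 1572 bp and is linked to the viral orf1ab gene, the large replicase polyprotein from which NSP14 is released by proteolytic processing. The plasmid is propagated in standard E. coli cloning strains under spectinomycin selection; its copy number is recorded as unknown, and no feature table is provided, so the origin of replication and exact positions of the recombination sites are not documented here.

As an Entry vector, the construct is not intended to express the protein itself, and the record names no promoter driving the insert. In Gateway Entry clones generally, the ORF is flanked by attL sites generated by the cloning reaction, allowing it to be moved by LR recombination into any compatible Destination vector that supplies the promoter, tags and host-specific elements. The "_stop" suffix suggests that the ORF retains a terminal stop codon, a format suited to native C-termini or N-terminal fusions rather than C-terminal tagging, although the record does not spell this out. M13 forward and reverse primer sites flank the insert for sequence verification. The plasmid belongs to a collection of human coronavirus protein-coding sequences assembled as a flexible resource, so that individual viral ORFs can be shuttled into expression systems for downstream work such as functional or interaction studies.
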