>Addgene plasmid #168639 | pDONR223 MERS-CoV NSP14_stop | depositor partial sequence | sequence record 326848 | Inserted CDS with Stop codon
ATGTCTCAGATTGTAACTGGCCTTTTTAAAGATTGCTCTAGAGAAACTTCTGGCCTCTCACCTGCTTATG
CACCAACATATGTTAGTGTTGATGACAAGTATAAGACGAGTGATGAGCTTTGCGTGAATCTTAATTTACC
CGCAAATGTCCCATACTCTCGTGTTATTTCCAGGATGGGCTTTAAACTCGATGCAACAGTTCCTGGATAT
CCTAAGCTTTTCATTACTCGTGAAGAGGCTGTAAGGCAAGTTCGAAGCTGGATAGGCTTCGATGTTGAGG
GTGCTCATGCTTCCCGTAATGCATGTGGCACCAATGTGCCTCTACAATTAGGATTTTCAACTGGTGTGAA
CTTTGTTGTTCAGCCAGTTGGTGTTGTAGACACTGAGTGGGGTAACATGTTAACGGGCATTGCTGCACGT
CCTCCACCAGGTGAACAGTTTAAGCACCTCGTGCCTCTTATGCATAAGGGGGCTGCGTGGCCTATTGTTA
GACGACGTATAGTGCAAATGTTGTCAGACACTTTAGACAAATTGTCTGATTACTGTACGTTTGTTTGTTG
GGCTCATGGCTTTGAATTAACGTCTGCATCATACTTTTGCAAGATAGGTAAGGAACAGAAGTGTTGCATG
TGCAATAGACGCGCTGCAGCGTACTCTTCACCTCTGCAATCTTATGCCTGCTGGACTCATTCCTGCGGTT
ATGATTATGTCTACAACCCTTTCTTTGTCGATGTTCAACAGTGGGGTTATGTAGGCAATCTTGCTACTAA
TCACGATCGTTATTGCTCTGTCCATCAAGGAGCTCATGTGGCTTCTAATGATGCAATAATGACTCGTTGT
TTAGCTATTCATTCTTGTTTTATAGAACGTGTGGATTGGGATATAGAGTATCCTTATATCTCACATGAAA
AGAAATTGAATTCCTGTTGTAGAATCGTTGAGCGCAACGTCGTACGTGCTGCTCTTCTTGCCGGTTCATT
TGACAAAGTCTATGATATTGGCAATCCTAAAGGAATTCCTATTGTTGATGACCCTGTGGTTGATTGGCAT
TATTTTGATGCACAGCCCTTGACCAGGAAGGTACAACAGCTTTTCTATACAGAGGACATGGCCTCAAGAT
TTGCTGATGGGCTCTGCTTATTTTGGAACTGTAATGTACCAAAATATCCTAATAATGCAATTGTATGCAG
GTTTGACACACGTGTGCATTCTGAGTTCAATTTGCCAGGTTGTGATGGCGGTAGTTTGTATGTTAACAAG
CACGCTTTTCATACACCAGCATATGATGTGAGTGCATTCCGTGATCTGAAACCTTTACCATTCTTTTATT
ATTCTACTACACCATGTGAAGTGCATGGTAATGGTAGTATGATAGAGGATATTGATTATGTACCCCTAAA
ATCTGCAGTCTGTATTACAGCTTGTAATTTAGGGGGCGCTGTTTGTAGGAAGCATGCTACAGAGTACAGA
GAGTATATGGAAGCATATAATCTTGTCTCTGCATCAGGTTTCCGCCTTTGGTGTTATAAGACCTTTGATA
TTTATAATCTCTGGTCTACTTTTACAAAAGTTCAATAA
